>Addgene plasmid #195805 | pENTR223-LMP1 | addgene full sequence | sequence record 385185 | Addgene NGS Result
CTTTCCTGCGTTATCCCCTGATTCTGTGGATAACCGTATTACCGCCTTTGAGTGAGCTGATACCGCTCGC
CGCAGCCGAACGACCGAGCGCAGCGAGTCAGTGAGCGAGGAAGCGGAAGAGCGCCCAATACGCAAACCGC
CTCTCCCCGCGCGTTGGCCGATTCATTAATGCAGCTGGCACGACAGGTTTCCCGACTGGAAAGCGGGCAG
TGAGCGCAACGCAATTAATACGCGTACCGCTAGCCAGGAAGAGTTTGTAGAAACGCAAAAAGGCCATCCG
TCAGGATGGCCTTCTGCTTAGTTTGATGCCTGGCAGTTTATGGCGGGCGTCCTGCCCGCCACCCTCCGGG
CCGTTGCTTCACAACGTTCAAATCCGCTCCCGGCGGATTTGTCCTACTCAGGAGAGCGTTCACCGACAAA
CAACAGATAAAACGAAAGGCCCAGTCTTCCGACTGAGCCTTTCGTTTTATTTGATGCCTGGCAGTTCCCT
ACTCTCGCGTTAACGCTAGCATGGATGTTTTCCCAGTCACGACGTTGTAAAACGACGGCCAGTCTTAAGC
TCGGGCCCCAAATAATGATTTTATTTTGACTGATAGTGACCTGTTCGTTGCAACAAATTGATGAGCAATG
CTTTTTTATAATGCCAACTTTGTACAAAAAAGTTGGCATGGAACACGACCTTGAGAGGGGCCCACCGGGC
CCGCGACGGCCCCCTCGAGGACCCCCCCTCTCCTCTTCCCTAGGCCTTGCTCTCCTTCTCCTCCTCTTGG
CGCTACTGTTTTGGCTGTACATCGTTATGAGTGACTGGACTGGAGGAGCCCTCCTTGTCCTCTATTCCTT
TGCTCTCATGCTTATAATTATAATTTTGATCATCTTTATCTTCAGAAGAGACCTTCTCTGTCCACTTGGA
GCCCTTTGTATACTCCTACTGATGATCACCCTCCTGCTCATCGCTCTCTGGAATTTGCACGGACAGGCAT
TGTTCCTTGGAATTGTGCTGTTCATCTTCGGGTGCTTACTTGTCTTAGGTATCTGGATCTACTTATTGGA
GATGCTCTGGCGACTTGGTGCCACCATCTGGCAGCTTTTGGCCTTCTTCCTAGCCTTCTTCCTAGACCTC
ATCCTGCTCATTATTGCTCTCTATCTACAACAAAACTGGTGGACTCTATTGGTTGATCTCCTTTGGCTCC
TCCTGTTTCTGGCGATTTTAATCTGGATGTATTACCATGGACAACGACACAGTGATGAACACCACCACGA
TGACTCCCTCCCGCACCCTCAACAAGCTACCGATGATTCTGGCCATGAATCTGACTCTAACTCCAACGAG
GGCAGACACCACCTGCTCGTGAGTGGAGCCGGCGACGGACCCCCACTCTGCTCTCAAAACCTAGGCGCAC
CTGGAGGTGGTCCTGACAATGGCCCACAGGACCCTGACAACACTGATGACAATGGCCCACAGGACCCTGA
CAACACTGATGACAATGGCCCACATGACCCGCTGCCTCAGGACCCTGACAACACTGATGACAATGGCCCA
CAGGACCCTGACAACACTGATGACAATGGCCCACATGACCCGCTGCCTCATAGCCCTAGCGACTCTGCTG
GAAATGATGGAGGCCCTCCACAATTGACGGAAGAGGTTGAAAACAAAGGAGGTGACCAGGGCCCGCCTTT
GATGACAGACGGAGGCGGCGGTCATAGTCATGATTCCGGCCATGGCGGCGGTGATCCACACCTTCCTACG
CTGCTTTTGGGTTCTTCTGGTTCCGGTGGAGATGATGACGACCCCCACGGCCCAGTTCAGCTAAGCTACT
ATGACCCAACTTTCTTGTACAAAGTTGGCATTATAAGAAAGCATTGCTTATCAATTTGTTGCAACGAACA
GGTCACTATCAGTCAAAATAAAATCATTATTTGCCATCCAGCTGATATCCCCTATAGTGAGTCGTATTAC
ATGGTCATAGCTGTTTCCTGGCAGCTCTGGCCCGTGTCTCAAAATCTCTGATGTTACATTGCACAAGATA
AAAATATATCATCATGCCTCCTCTAGACCAGCCAGGACAGAAATGCCTCGACTTCGCTGCTACCCAAGGT
TGCCGGGTGACGCACACCGTGGAAACGGATGAAGGCACGAACCCAGTGGACATAAGCCTGTTCGGTTCGT
AAGCTGTAATGCAAGTAGCGTATGCGCTCACGCAACTGGTCCAGAACCTTGACCGAACGCAGCGGTGGTA
ACGGCGCAGTGGCGGTTTTCATGGCTTGTTATGACTGTTTTTTTGGGGTACAGTCTATGCCTCGGGCATC
CAAGCAGCAAGCGCGTTACGCCGTGGGTCGATGTTTGATGTTATGGAGCAGCAACGATGTTACGCAGCAG
GGCAGTCGCCCTAAAACAAAGTTAAACATTATGAGGGAAGCGGTGATCGCCGAAGTATCGACTCAACTAT
CAGAGGTAGTTGGCGTCATCGAGCGCCATCTCGAACCGACGTTGCTGGCCGTACATTTGTACGGCTCCGC
AGTGGATGGCGGCCTGAAGCCACACAGTGATATTGATTTGCTGGTTACGGTGACCGTAAGGCTTGATGAA
ACAACGCGGCGAGCTTTGATCAACGACCTTTTGGAAACTTCGGCTTCCCCTGGAGAGAGCGAGATTCTCC
GCGCTGTAGAAGTCACCATTGTTGTGCACGACGACATCATTCCGTGGCGTTATCCAGCTAAGCGCGAACT
GCAATTTGGAGAATGGCAGCGCAATGACATTCTTGCAGGTATCTTCGAGCCAGCCACGATCGACATTGAT
CTGGCTATCTTGCTGACAAAAGCAAGAGAACATAGCGTTGCCTTGGTAGGTCCAGCGGCGGAGGAACTCT
TTGATCCGGTTCCTGAACAGGATCTATTTGAGGCGCTAAATGAAACCTTAACGCTATGGAACTCGCCGCC
CGACTGGGCTGGCGATGAGCGAAATGTAGTGCTTACGTTGTCCCGCATTTGGTACAGCGCAGTAACCGGC
AAAATCGCGCCGAAGGATGTCGCTGCCGACTGGGCAATGGAGCGCCTGCCGGCCCAGTATCAGCCCGTCA
TACTTGAAGCTAGACAGGCTTATCTTGGACAAGAAGAAGATCGCTTGGCCTCGCGCGCAGATCAGTTGGA
AGAATTTGTCCACTACGTGAAAGGCGAGATCACCAAGGTAGTCGGCAAATAACCCTCGAGCCACCCATGA
CCAAAATCCCTTAACGTGAGTTACGCGTCGTTCCACTGAGCGTCAGACCCCGTAGAAAAGATCAAAGGAT
CTTCTTGAGATCCTTTTTTTCTGCGCGTAATCTGCTGCTTGCAAACAAAAAAACCACCGCTACCAGCGGT
GGTTTGTTTGCCGGATCAAGAGCTACCAACTCTTTTTCCGAAGGTAACTGGCTTCAGCAGAGCGCAGATA
CCAAATACTGTTCTTCTAGTGTAGCCGTAGTTAGGCCACCACTTCAAGAACTCTGTAGCACCGCCTACAT
ACCTCGCTCTGCTAATCCTGTTACCAGTGGCTGCTGCCAGTGGCGATAAGTCGTGTCTTACCGGGTTGGA
CTCAAGACGATAGTTACCGGATAAGGCGCAGCGGTCGGGCTGAACGGGGGGTTCGTGCACACAGCCCAGC
TTGGAGCGAACGACCTACACCGAACTGAGATACCTACAGCGTGAGCTATGAGAAAGCGCCACGCTTCCCG
AAGGGAGAAAGGCGGACAGGTATCCGGTAAGCGGCAGGGTCGGAACAGGAGAGCGCACGAGGGAGCTTCC
AGGGGGAAACGCCTGGTATCTTTATAGTCCTGTCGGGTTTCGCCACCTCTGACTTGAGCGTCGATTTTTG
TGATGCTCGTCAGGGGGGCGGAGCCTATGGAAAAACGCCAGCAACGCGGCCTTTTTACGGTTCCTGGCCT
TTTGCTGGCCTTTTGCTCACATGTT
Features (pLannotate 1.2.2; 12 found; start..end, strand, type, name):
    121..213     +  CDS            lacI (fragment): lac repressor; lacI; The lac repressor binds to the lac operator to inhibit transcription in E. coli. This inhibition can be relieved by adding lactose or isopropyl-β-D-thiogalactopyranoside (IPTG).
    268..295     -  terminator     rrnB T2 terminator: transcription terminator T2 from the E. coli rrnB gene
    427..470     +  terminator     rrnB T1 terminator: Escherichia coli rrnB; transcription terminator T1 from the E. coli rrnB gene
    517..553     -  CDS            lacZα (fragment): LacZα fragment of β-galactosidase; lacZ fragment
    570..665     +  protein_bind   attL3: mutant version of attL; recombination site for the Gateway® LR reaction LR Clonase™
    668..1825    +  CDS            LMP1: LMP1_EBVB9 - Experimental evidence at protein level: Swiss-Prot protein existence level 1. Acts as a CD40 functional homolog to prevent apoptosis of infected B-lymphocytes and drive their proliferation. Functions as a constitutively active tumor necrosis factor receptor that induces the activation of several signaling pathways, including those of the NF- kappa-B family. LMP1 signaling leads to up-regulation of antiapoptotic proteins and provide growth signals in latently infected cells. Interacts with host UBE2I and subsequently affects the sumoylation state of several cellular proteins. For e
   1824..1923    -  protein_bind   attL2: mutant version of attL; recombination site for the Gateway® LR reaction LR Clonase™
   1941..1959    -  promoter       T7 promoter: promoter for bacteriophage T7 RNA polymerase
   2149..2172    +  promoter       Pc promoter (fragment): intI1 (promoter lies within the coding sequence); class 1 integron promoter
   2348..2404    +  CDS            GmR (fragment): gentamycin acetyltransferase; aacC1; confers resistance to gentamycin
   2411..3202    +  CDS            SmR: aminoglycoside adenylyltransferase (Murphy, 1985); aadA; confers resistance to spectinomycin and streptomycin
   3295..3883    +  rep_origin     ori: high-copy-number ColE1/pMB1/pBR322/pUC origin of replication
