[The description below was written by a language model from this plasmid's Addgene catalogue record and pLannotate feature annotations shown in this document.]
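Description:
pENTR223-LMP1 is a Gateway entry clone carrying the latent membrane protein 1 (LMP1) open reading frame of Epstein-Barr virus in the pENTR223.1 backbone. It is a small bacterial plasmid (the sequenced record is about 3.9 kb) maintained at high copy number in E. coli through a ColE1/pUC-type origin. Selection is with spectinomycin, conferred by an aadA aminoglycoside adenylyltransferase gene (SmR). A fragment of a class 1 integron Pc promoter and a short remnant of a gentamicin resistance gene lie just upstream of this marker, presumably carried over from the integron-derived cassette.

The LMP1 coding sequence is flanked by two attL recombination sites, annotated by the automated feature caller as attL3 on the upstream side and attL2 on the downstream side. These sites let LR Clonase transfer the ORF directionally into any compatible attR-containing destination vector. The entry clone has no annotated promoter positioned to express LMP1. The rrnB T1 and T2 terminators upstream of the cassette insulate the insert from read-through transcription, and a T7 promoter beyond the downstream att site points back toward the insert on the opposite strand. Short lacI and lacZα fragments are backbone remnants without apparent function.

LMP1 is a viral membrane protein that acts as a constitutively active TNF receptor/CD40 mimic, activating NF-κB and other pathways to promote survival and proliferation of latently infected B cells. The clone serves as a source from which LMP1 can be shuttled into expression vectors, and the associated publication title indicates it was made for mapping interactions among EBV proteins and between EBV and human proteins.
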