Addgene plasmid #195805: pENTR223-LMP1
Purpose: Gateway Entry Clone of Epstein-Barr virus LMP1
Depositing lab: Eric Johannsen. Depositing organization: Brigham and Women's Hospital. Publication: Epstein-Barr virus and virus human protein interaction maps. Calderwood MA, Venkatesan K, Xing L, Chase MR, Vazquez A, Holthaus AM, Ewence AE, Li N, Hirozane-Kishikawa T, Hill DE, Vidal M, Kieff E, Johannsen E. Proc Natl Acad Sci U S A. 2007 May 1;104(18):7606-11. doi: 10.1073/pnas.0702332104. Epub 2007 Apr 19. PubMed 17446270.
Backbone
  Vector backbone: pENTR223.1
  Backbone manufacturer: Invitrogen
  Backbone size w/o insert (bp): 2875
  Vector type: Gateway Entry Vector
Growth in bacteria
  Bacterial resistance: Spectinomycin, 50 μg/mL
  Growth temperature: 37°C
  Growth strain: DH5alpha
  Copy number: High Copy
Gene/Insert
  Gene/Insert name: LMP1
  Species: Epstein-Barr virus
  Entrez Gene: LMP-1 (a.k.a. HHV4_LMP-1)
  Cloning method: Gateway Cloning
Terms and licenses: Academic/Nonprofit Terms; Industry Terms: Not Available to Industry
How to cite: pENTR223-LMP1 was a gift from Eric Johannsen (Addgene plasmid # 195805 ; http://n2t.net/addgene:195805 ; RRID:Addgene_195805)
